Addgene plasmid #232415: MKC177_CCR5(PGK-synEPOR)
Purpose: AAV production plasmid for PGK(synEPOR) vector from Figs. 3-5 that mediates HDR at CCR5 locus using CCR5 gRNA. synEPOR is followed by BGH polyA. AAV genome is flanked by AAV2 ITRs.
Depositing lab: Kyle Cromer. Depositing organization: University of California, San Francisco (UCSF). Publication: Engineering synthetic signaling receptors to enable erythropoietin-free erythropoiesis. Shah AP, Majeti KR, Ekman FK, Selvaraj S, Sharma D, Sinha R, Soupene E, Chati P, Luna SE, Charlesworth CT, McCreary T, Lesch BJ, Tran T, Chu SN, Porteus MH, Kyle Cromer M. Nat Commun. 2025 Jan 29;16(1):1140. doi: 10.1038/s41467-025-56239-5. PubMed 39880867.
Backbone
  Vector backbone: KRD1
  Vector type: Mammalian Expression, AAV
Growth in bacteria
  Bacterial resistance: Ampicillin, 100 μg/mL
  Growth temperature: 37°C
  Growth strain: NEB Stable
  Copy number: Unknown
Gene/Insert
  Gene/Insert name: Truncated Erythropoietin Receptor (alt name: tEPOR)
  Species: H. sapiens (human)
  Entrez Gene: EPOR (a.k.a. EPO-R)
Terms and licenses: Academic/Nonprofit Terms; Industry Terms: Not Available to Industry
Depositor comments: Please visit https://doi.org/10.1101/2024.04.12.589260 for bioRxiv preprint.
How to cite: MKC177_CCR5(PGK-synEPOR) was a gift from Kyle Cromer (Addgene plasmid # 232415 ; http://n2t.net/addgene:232415 ; RRID:Addgene_232415)
