[The description below was written by a language model from this plasmid's Addgene catalogue record and pLannotate feature annotations shown in this document.]
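Description:
MKC177_CCR5(PGK-synEPOR) is an AAV production (transfer) plasmid built on the KRD1 backbone. It is used to package a homology-directed repair donor that integrates a synthetic erythropoietin receptor cassette at the human CCR5 locus. The bacterial portion carries a high-copy ColE1/pUC-type origin, an f1 phage origin and an ampicillin resistance gene (β-lactamase with its own promoter). Short remnants of the pBR322 bom and rop regions are also present. The vector genome is bounded by AAV2 inverted terminal repeats, which direct replication and encapsidation of the intervening DNA. In the annotation one ITR is detected in full and the other only as two short fragments. This may reflect the difficulty of sequencing or annotating these repeats, or partial loss of the repeat.

Between the ITRs, two fragments of the CCR5 coding sequence flank the payload and serve as homology arms. A break made by Cas9 with the CCR5 guide RNA, which is supplied separately, can therefore be repaired using the AAV genome as template. The cassette is driven by the human PGK promoter and terminated by the bovine growth hormone polyadenylation signal. The annotated open reading frame contains three parts in order: a short IL6-derived segment at the N-terminus (its position suggests a secretion signal peptide, though the record does not say so), the DmrB domain (FKBP12 F36V, which binds synthetic ligands that wild-type FKBP does not), and a fragment of human EPOR. The catalogue lists the insert as a truncated erythropoietin receptor. This layout is consistent with a receptor activated by a small-molecule ligand rather than by erythropoietin. According to the associated publication title, the construct was used in work on engineering synthetic signaling receptors for erythropoietin-free erythropoiesis.
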