Features (pLannotate 1.2.2; 17 found; start..end, strand, type, name):
     20..586     -  CDS            EPOR (fragment): EPOR_HUMAN - Experimental evidence at protein level: Swiss-Prot protein existence level 1. Isoform EPOR-T acts as a dominant-negative receptor of EPOR- mediated signaling. From Homo sapiens (Human).
    602..922     -  CDS            DmrB: F36V mutant of FK506-binding protein FKBP12 binds synthetic ligands that do not bind wild-type FKBP
    947..1033    -  CDS            IL6 (fragment): IL6_HUMAN - Also known as IFNB2. Experimental evidence at protein level: Swiss-Prot protein existence level 1. Acts as an essential factor in bone homeostasis and on vessels directly or indirectly by induction of VEGF, resulting in increased angiogenesis activity and vascular permeability (PubMed:17075861, PubMed:12794819). Induces, through 'trans-signaling' and synergistically with IL1B and TNF, the production of VEGF (PubMed:12794819). Involved in metabolic controls, is discharged into the bloodstream after muscle contraction increasing lipolysis and improving insulin resistance (PubMed:2082
   1083..1593    -  promoter       hPGK promoter: human phosphoglycerate kinase 1 promoter
   1623..1877    -  CDS            CCR5 (fragment): CCR5_HUMAN - Also known as CMKBR5. Experimental evidence at protein level: Swiss-Prot protein existence level 1. (Microbial infection) Acts as a coreceptor (CD4 being the primary receptor) of human immunodeficiency virus-1/HIV-1. From Homo sapiens (Human).
   2031..2171    +  repeat_region  AAV2 ITR: inverted terminal repeat of adeno-associated virus serotype 2 inverted
   2176..2227    -  misc_feature   bom (fragment): basis of mobility region from pBR322
   2246..2701    +  rep_origin     f1 ori (sequence partly withheld): f1 bacteriophage origin of replication; arrow indicates direction of (+) strand synthesis
   2702..2751    -  misc_feature   bom (fragment): basis of mobility region from pBR322
   2853..2888    -  CDS            rop (fragment): Rop protein, which maintains plasmids at low copy number; rop
   2983..3087    +  promoter       AmpR promoter: bla
   3088..3948    +  CDS            AmpR: β-lactamase; bla; confers resistance to ampicillin, carbenicillin, and related antibiotics
   4119..4707    +  rep_origin     ori: high-copy-number ColE1/pMB1/pBR322/pUC origin of replication
   4780..4807    +  repeat_region  AAV2 ITR (fragment): inverted terminal repeat of adeno-associated virus serotype 2 inverted
   4836..4863    +  repeat_region  AAV2 ITR (fragment): inverted terminal repeat of adeno-associated virus serotype 2 inverted
   4908..5306    -  CDS            CCR5 (fragment): CCR5_HUMAN - Also known as CMKBR5. Experimental evidence at protein level: Swiss-Prot protein existence level 1. (Microbial infection) Acts as a coreceptor (CD4 being the primary receptor) of human immunodeficiency virus-1/HIV-1. From Homo sapiens (Human).
   5307..16      -  polyA_signal   bGH poly(A) signal (across the origin): bovine growth hormone polyadenylation signal
>Addgene plasmid #232415 | MKC177_CCR5(PGK-synEPOR) | addgene full sequence | sequence record 465035 | Addgene NGS Result
CAACTAGAAGGCACAGTTATGGACGCAAGAGCTGGGAGCTGGGGTCCAGGATAGTGTACTCAAAGCTGGC
AGCAGAGGCTCCCTCTGGGCTGGGCTTCGAGGCCAAAGCAGATGAGCAGGAGGATGCTTCTGAGCCTTCA
TCCATGGCCACTATGTCCACACTGCCACCAGGCCCTGGGAGGTCCTCACTGGGCGGGTTCCGGGGCAGCA
ACCATTTGTCCAGCACCAGATAGGTATCCTGGGCATGCTCACTGCCCACTGGCTCCAGCAGGGGGCCCTC
ATCATCTGTCCCCGGCTCCACTGCCTGCATCGTCCCCCAGCAGCGCTCTGAGAGGACTTCCAGGGAAGCA
GGTGGGTCCTCCGTGAAGGGGGTGCAGGGGCTCCACCACAGGCAGCCATCATTCTGGTACAGCCACAGCT
GGAAGTTACCCTTGTGGGTGGTGAAGAGGCCTTCAAACTCGCTCTCTGGGCTCGGGATGCCAGGCCAGAT
CTTCTGCTTCAGAGCCCGGCGGTGGGAGAGCAGCGCGAGCACGGTCAGCAGCACCAGGATGACCACGAGG
ATGAGGGAGAGCGTCAGGATGAGGGGACTACCTCCTCCTCCTTCCAGTTTTAGAAGCTCCACATCGAAGA
CGAGAGTGGCATGTGGTGGGATGATGCCTGGGTGCCCAGTGGCACCATAGGCATAATCTGGAGATATAGT
CAGTTTGGCTCTCTGACCCACACTCATCTGGGCAACCCCTTCTTCCCAGCCTCGGATCACCTCCTGCTTG
CCTAGCATAAACTTAAAGGGCTTGTTTCTGTCCCGGGAGGAATCAACTTTCTTTCCATCTTCAAGCATCC
CGGTGTAGTGCACCACGCAGGTCTGGCCGCGCTTGGGGAAGGTGCGCCCGTCTCCTGGGGAGATGGTTTC
CACCTGCACTCCCTCAAGCATGCTTCCGCCGCCGCCTGGGGCAGGGAAGGCAGCAGGCAACACCAGGAGC
AGCCCCAGGGAGAAGGCAACTGGACCGAAGGCGCTTGTGGAGAAGGAGTTCATGGTGGCGATGGATCCTT
AAGCTTAATTAACCTAGGTTTTGGAAATACAGCTGGGGAGAGAGGTCGGTGATTCGGTCAACGAGGGAGC
CGACTGCCGACGTGCGCTCCGGAGGCTTGCAGAATGCGGAACACCGCGCGGGCAGGAACAGGGCCCACAC
TACCGCCCCACACCCCGCCTCCCGCACCGCCCCTTCCCGGCCGCTGCTCTCGGCGCGCCCTGCTGAGCAG
CCGCTATTGGCCACAGCCCATCGCGGTCGGCGCGCTGCCATTGCTCCCTGGCGCTGTCCGTCTGCGAGGG
TACTAGTGAGACGTGCGGCTTCCGTTTGTCACGTCCGGCACGCCGCGAACCGCAAGGAACCTTCCCGACT
TAGGGGCGGAGCAGGAAGCGTCGCCGGGGGGCCCACAAGGGTAGCGGCGAAGATCCGGGTGACGCTGCGA
ACGGACGTGAAGAATGTGCGAGACCCAGGGTCGGCGCCGCTGCGTTTCCCGGAACCACGCCCAGAGCAGC
CGCGTCCCTGCGCAAACCCAGGGCTGCCTTGGAAAAGGCGCAACCCCAACCCCGTGGAATTCCCTAGGGA
TAACAGGGTAATGAAGGGGACAGTAAGAAGGAAAAACAGGTCAGAGATGGCCAGGTTGAGCAGGTAGATG
TCAGTCATGCTCTTCAGCCTTTTGCAGTTTATCAGGATGAGGATGACCAGCATGTTGCCCACAAAACCAA
AGATGAACACCAGTGAGTAGAGCGGAGGCAGGAGGCGGGCTGCGATTTGCTTCACATTGATTTTTTGGCA
GGGCTCCGATGTATAATAATTGATGTCATAGATTGGACTTGACACTTGATAATCCATCTTGTTCCACCCT
GTGCATAAATAAAAAGTGATCTTTTATAAAGTCCTAGAATGTATTTAGTTGCCCTCCATGAATGCAAACT
GTTTTATACATCAATAGGTTTTTAATTGCCTACATAGATGTCTACATTGAATTAACTCTCTTGCGGCCGC
AGGAACCCCTAGTGATGGAGTTGGCCACTCCTTCTCTGCGCGCTCGCTCGCTCACTGAGGCCGGGCGACC
AAAGGTCGCCCGACGCCCGGGCTTTGCCCGGGCGGCCTCAGTGAGCGAGCGAGCGCGCAGCTGCCTGCAG
GGGCGCCTGATGCGGTATTTTCTCCTTACGCATCTGTGCGGTATTTCACACCGCATA
[95 nt withheld, positions 2228-2322]
T
[46 nt withheld, positions 2324-2369]
C
[141 nt withheld, positions 2371-2511]
CCTTTGACGTTGGAGTCCACGTTCTTT
[37 nt withheld, positions 2539-2575]
ACTCTATCTCGGGCTATTCTTTTGATTTATAAGGGATTTTGCCGATTTCGGTCTATTGGTTAAAAAATGA
GCTGATTTAACAAAAATTTAACGCGAATTTTAACAAAATATTAACGTTTACAATTTTATGGTGCACTCTC
AGTACAATCTGCTCTGATGCCGCATAGTTAAGCCAGCCCCGACACCCGCCAACACCCGCTGACGCGCCCT
GACGGGCTTGTCTGCTCCCGGCATCCGCTTACAGACAAGCTGTGACCGTCTCCGGGAGCTGCATGTGTCA
GAGGTTTTCACCGTCATCACCGAAACGCGCGAGACGAAAGGGCCTCGTGATACGCCTATTTTTATAGGTT
AATGTCATGATAATAATGGTTTCTTAGACGTCAGGTGGCACTTTTCGGGGAAATGTGCGCGGAACCCCTA
TTTGTTTATTTTTCTAAATACATTCAAATATGTATCCGCTCATGAGACAATAACCCTGATAAATGCTTCA
ATAATATTGAAAAAGGAAGAGTATGAGTATTCAACATTTCCGTGTCGCCCTTATTCCCTTTTTTGCGGCA
TTTTGCCTTCCTGTTTTTGCTCACCCAGAAACGCTGGTGAAAGTAAAAGATGCTGAAGATCAGTTGGGTG
CACGAGTGGGTTACATCGAACTGGATCTCAACAGCGGTAAGATCCTTGAGAGTTTTCGCCCCGAAGAACG
TTTTCCAATGATGAGCACTTTTAAAGTTCTGCTATGTGGCGCGGTATTATCCCGTATTGACGCCGGGCAA
GAGCAACTCGGTCGCCGCATACACTATTCTCAGAATGACTTGGTTGAGTACTCACCAGTCACAGAAAAGC
ATCTTACGGATGGCATGACAGTAAGAGAATTATGCAGTGCTGCCATAACCATGAGTGATAACACTGCGGC
CAACTTACTTCTGACAACGATCGGAGGACCGAAGGAGCTAACCGCTTTTTTGCACAACATGGGGGATCAT
GTAACTCGCCTTGATCGTTGGGAACCGGAGCTGAATGAAGCCATACCAAACGACGAGCGTGACACCACGA
TGCCTGTAGCAATGGCAACAACGTTGCGCAAACTATTAACTGGCGAACTACTTACTCTAGCTTCCCGGCA
ACAATTAATAGACTGGATGGAGGCGGATAAAGTTGCAGGACCACTTCTGCGCTCGGCCCTTCCGGCTGGC
TGGTTTATTGCTGATAAATCTGGAGCCGGTGAGCGTGGGTCTCGCGGTATCATTGCAGCACTGGGGCCAG
ATGGTAAGCCCTCCCGTATCGTAGTTATCTACACGACGGGGAGTCAGGCAACTATGGATGAACGAAATAG
ACAGATCGCTGAGATAGGTGCCTCACTGATTAAGCATTGGTAACTGTCAGACCAAGTTTACTCATATATA
CTTTAGATTGATTTAAAACTTCATTTTTAATTTAAAAGGATCTAGGTGAAGATCCTTTTTGATAATCTCA
TGACCAAAATCCCTTAACGTGAGTTTTCGTTCCACTGAGCGTCAGACCCCGTAGAAAAGATCAAAGGATC
TTCTTGAGATCCTTTTTTTCTGCGCGTAATCTGCTGCTTGCAAACAAAAAAACCACCGCTACCAGCGGTG
GTTTGTTTGCCGGATCAAGAGCTACCAACTCTTTTTCCGAAGGTAACTGGCTTCAGCAGAGCGCAGATAC
CAAATACTGTTCTTCTAGTGTAGCCGTAGTTAGGCCACCACTTCAAGAACTCTGTAGCACCGCCTACATA
CCTCGCTCTGCTAATCCTGTTACCAGTGGCTGCTGCCAGTGGCGATAAGTCGTGTCTTACCGGGTTGGAC
TCAAGACGATAGTTACCGGATAAGGCGCAGCGGTCGGGCTGAACGGGGGGTTCGTGCACACAGCCCAGCT
TGGAGCGAACGACCTACACCGAACTGAGATACCTACAGCGTGAGCTATGAGAAAGCGCCACGCTTCCCGA
AGGGAGAAAGGCGGACAGGTATCCGGTAAGCGGCAGGGTCGGAACAGGAGAGCGCACGAGGGAGCTTCCA
GGGGGAAACGCCTGGTATCTTTATAGTCCTGTCGGGTTTCGCCACCTCTGACTTGAGCGTCGATTTTTGT
GATGCTCGTCAGGGGGGCGGAGCCTATGGAAAAACGCCAGCAACGCGGCCTTTTTACGGTTCCTGGCCTT
TTGCTGGCCTTTTGCTCACATGTCCTGCAGGCAGCTGCGCGCTCGCTCGCTCACTGAGGCCGCCCGGGCG
TCGGGCGACCTTTGGTCGCCCGGCCTCAGTGAGCGAGCGAGCGCGCAGAGAGGGAGTGGCCAACTCCATC
ACTAGGGGTTCCTGCGGCCGCTTAGGATTCCCGAGTAGCAGATGACCATGACAAGCAGCGGCAGGACCAG
CCCCAAGATGACTATCTTTAATGTCTGGAAATTCTTCCAGAATTGATACTGACTGTATGGAAAATGAGAG
CTGCAGGTGTAATGAAGACCTTCTTTTTGAGATCTGGTAAAGATGATTCCTGGGAGAGACGCAAACACAG
CCACCACCCAAGTGATCACACTTGTCACCACCCCAAAGGTGACCGTCCTGGCTTTTAAAGCAAACACAGC
ATGGACGACAGCCAGGTACCTATCGATTGTCAGGAGGATGATGAAGAAGATTCCAGAGAAGAAGCCTATA
AAATAGAGCCCTGTCAAGAGTTGACACATTGTATTTCCAAAGTCCCACTGGGCGGCAGCATAGTGAGCCC
ACCATAGAGCCCACCGCATCCCCAGCATGCCTGCTATTGTCTTCCCAATCCTCCCCCTTGCTGTCCTGCC
CCACCCCACCCCCCAGAATAGAATGACACCTACTCAGACAATGCGATGCAATTTCCTCATTTTATTAGGA
AAGGACAGTGGGAGTGGCACCTTCCAGGGTCAAGGAAGGCACGGGGGAGGGGCAAACAACAGATGGCTGG
